>Addgene plasmid #168726 | pDONR223 HCoV-OC43 E_stop | depositor partial sequence | sequence record 326935 | Inserted CDS with Stop codon
ATGTTTATGGCTGATGCTTATCTTGCAGACACTGTGTGGTATGTGGGGCAAATAATTTTTATAGTTGCCA
TTTGTTTATTGGTTACAATAGTTGTAGTGGCATTTTTGGCAACTTTTAAATTGTGTATTCAACTTTGCGG
TATGTGTAATACCTTAGTACTGTCCCCTTCTATTTATGTGTTTAATAGAGGTAGGCAGTTTTATGAGTTT
TACAATGATGTAAAACCACCAGTCCTTGATGTGGATGACGTTTAG
