[The description below was written by a language model from this plasmid's Addgene catalogue record.]
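Description:
pDONR223 HCoV-OC43 E_stop is a Gateway Entry clone built on the pDONR223 donor backbone (recorded as about 5 kb without insert) and carrying the coding sequence for the envelope (E) protein of human coronavirus OC43. The insert is listed as 255 bp and was introduced by Gateway cloning. In an Entry clone of this kind the open reading frame normally sits between attL recombination sites, although no feature table is supplied to confirm the exact sites. The plasmid is maintained in standard E. coli cloning strains under spectinomycin selection. The record does not state the origin of replication, and copy number is given as unknown. M13 forward and reverse primer sites flank the insert for sequence verification.

As an Entry vector, the plasmid is not itself an expression construct: the record lists no promoter, tag or reporter acting on the E sequence. Its role is to serve as a shuttle from which the ORF can be moved by LR recombination into any compatible Gateway Destination vector, which then supplies the promoter, host-specific elements and any fusion partners. The "_stop" suffix suggests that this version retains a stop codon at the end of the ORF, which would suit native or N-terminally tagged expression rather than C-terminal fusions, though the record does not spell this out. The clone belongs to a collection of human coronavirus protein-coding sequences assembled as a flexible Gateway resource, intended for uses such as protein expression and functional or interaction studies of viral proteins.
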