Addgene plasmid #168726: pDONR223 HCoV-OC43 E_stop
Purpose: Gateway-compatible Entry vector
Depositing lab: Fritz Roth. Depositing organization: Sinai Health System. Publication: A resource of human coronavirus protein-coding sequences in a flexible, multipurpose Gateway Entry clone collection. Weller B, Lin CW, Pogoutse O, Sauer M, Marin-de la Rosa N, Strobel A, Young V, Knapp JJ, Rayhan A, Falter C, Kim DK, Roth FP, Falter-Braun P. G3 (Bethesda). 2023 Jul 5;13(7):jkad105. doi: 10.1093/g3journal/jkad105. PubMed 37267226.
Backbone
  Vector backbone: pDONR223
  Backbone manufacturer: Rual et al, Genome Res. 14:2128-2135, 2004.
  Backbone size w/o insert (bp): 5005
  Vector type: Other
Growth in bacteria
  Bacterial resistance: Spectinomycin, 50 μg/mL
  Growth temperature: 37°C
  Growth strain: DH5alpha
  Copy number: Unknown
Gene/Insert
  Gene/Insert name: E
  Species: Other
  Insert size (bp): 255
  Entrez Gene: E (a.k.a. EYW02_gp6)
  Cloning method: Gateway Cloning
  Sequencing primers: 5′ m13-For; 3′ m13-Rev
Resource information
  A portion of this plasmid was derived from a plasmid made by: Falter-Braun Lab
Terms and licenses: Academic/Nonprofit Terms; Industry Terms
How to cite: pDONR223 HCoV-OC43 E_stop was a gift from Fritz Roth (Addgene plasmid # 168726 ; http://n2t.net/addgene:168726 ; RRID:Addgene_168726)
